Addgene plasmid #60797: pIS1 mIL6R
Purpose: Luciferase reporter to measure miR-155 mediated differential repression. Contains IL6R 3' UTR and mutated miR-155 sites
Depositing lab: David Bartel. Depositing organization: Whitehead Institute for Biomedical Research. Publication: Global analyses of the effect of different cellular contexts on microRNA targeting. Nam JW, Rissland OS, Koppstein D, Abreu-Goodger C, Jan CH, Agarwal V, Yildirim MA, Rodriguez A, Bartel DP. Mol Cell. 2014 Mar 20;53(6):1031-43. doi: 10.1016/j.molcel.2014.02.013. Epub 2014 Mar 13. PubMed 24631284.
Backbone
  Vector backbone: pIS1
  Backbone manufacturer: Bartel lab (Addgene plasmid # 12179)
  Backbone size w/o insert (bp): 4085
  Vector type: Mammalian Expression, Luciferase
Growth in bacteria
  Bacterial resistance: Ampicillin, 100 μg/mL
  Growth temperature: 37°C
  Growth strain: DH5alpha
  Copy number: High Copy
Gene/Insert
  Gene/Insert name: IL6R 3'UTR and mutated miR-155 binding site
  Species: H. sapiens (human)
  Mutation: mutated miR-155 binding site
  Entrez Gene: IL6R (a.k.a. CD126, HIES5, IL-1Ra, IL-6R, IL-6R-1, IL-6RA, IL6Q, IL6QTL, IL6RA, IL6RQ, gp80)
  Promoter: thymidine kinase (HSV-TK promoter)
  Cloning method: Restriction Enzyme; 5′ cloning site XbaI (not destroyed); 3′ cloning site NotI (not destroyed)
  Sequencing primers: 5′ chim-int-F (5'-TCTTACTGACATCCACTTTGCC-3') to confirm luciferase; 3′ EBV-rev
Terms and licenses: Academic/Nonprofit Terms; Industry Terms: Not Available to Industry
How to cite: pIS1 mIL6R was a gift from David Bartel (Addgene plasmid # 60797 ; http://n2t.net/addgene:60797 ; RRID:Addgene_60797)
