[The description below was written by a language model from this plasmid's Addgene catalogue record and the feature table of its GenBank file.]
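Description:
pIS1 mIL6R is a mammalian luciferase reporter plasmid built on the pIS1 backbone and used to measure microRNA-mediated repression through a 3' UTR. The 4,585 bp circular construct is propagated in E. coli from a high-copy ColE1/pUC-type origin and selected with ampicillin through the beta-lactamase (AmpR) gene and its own promoter. No mammalian selection marker is annotated, which is consistent with use in transient transfection assays.

The reporter unit is driven by the herpes simplex virus thymidine kinase promoter, a relatively modest constitutive promoter. It is followed by a chimeric beta-globin/immunoglobulin heavy chain intron that promotes efficient processing and expression of the transcript, and by a T7 promoter that would permit in vitro transcription. These elements precede the Renilla reniformis luciferase coding sequence, which spans the numbering origin of the circular map. A fragment of the human IL6R 3' UTR was cloned between XbaI and NotI sites. Per the catalogue, and consistent with the unannotated interval in the map, it sits downstream of the luciferase stop codon and upstream of the SV40 polyadenylation signal, although the insert is not labelled in the feature table.

In this version the miR-155 binding sites within the UTR have been mutated, so the reporter should no longer respond to miR-155. It therefore serves as the non-targetable control for a matching reporter with intact sites. Comparing Renilla signal between the two isolates the repression attributable to miR-155, here in the context of examining how targeting differs between cellular contexts. The record does not specify the exact nucleotide changes or the boundaries of the UTR fragment.
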