LOCUS       Exported 4585 bp ds-DNA circular SYN 12-MAY-2021
DEFINITION  Luciferase reporter to measure miR-155 mediated differential
            repression. Contains IL6R 3' UTR and mutated miR-155 sites.
ACCESSION   .
VERSION     .
KEYWORDS    pIS1 mIL6R
SOURCE      synthetic DNA construct
  ORGANISM  synthetic DNA construct
REFERENCE   1 (bases 1 to 4585)
  AUTHORS   Nam JW, Rissland OS, Koppstein D, Abreu-Goodger C, Jan CH, Agarwal
            V, Yildirim MA, Rodriguez A, Bartel DP
  TITLE     Global analyses of the effect of different cellular contexts on
            microRNA targeting.
  JOURNAL   Mol Cell. 2014 Mar 20;53(6):1031-43. doi:
            10.1016/j.molcel.2014.02.013. Epub 2014 Mar 13.
  PUBMED    24631284
REFERENCE   2 (bases 1 to 4585)
  AUTHORS   .
  TITLE     Direct Submission
  JOURNAL   Exported May 12, 2021 from SnapGene Server 1.1.58
            http://www.snapgene.com
FEATURES             Location/Qualifiers
     source          1..4585
                     /organism="synthetic DNA construct"
                     /mol_type="other DNA"
     polyA_signal    1464..1585
                     /label=SV40 poly(A) signal
                     /note="SV40 polyadenylation signal"
     primer_bind     complement(1475..1494)
                     /label=EBV-rev
                     /note="SV40 polyA terminator, reverse primer"
     primer_bind     1529..1548
                     /label=SV40pA-R
                     /note="SV40 polyA, reverse primer"
     promoter        1718..1822
                     /gene="bla"
                     /label=AmpR promoter
     CDS             1823..2683
                     /codon_start=1
                     /gene="bla"
                     /product="beta-lactamase"
                     /label=AmpR
                     /note="confers resistance to ampicillin, carbenicillin, and
                     related antibiotics"
                     /translation="MSIQHFRVALIPFFAAFCLPVFAHPETLVKVKDAEDQLGARVGYI
                     ELDLNSGKILESFRPEERFPMMSTFKVLLCGAVLSRIDAGQEQLGRRIHYSQNDLVEYS
                     PVTEKHLTDGMTVRELCSAAITMSDNTAANLLLTTIGGPKELTAFLHNMGDHVTRLDRW
                     EPELNEAIPNDERDTTMPVAMATTLRKLLTGELLTLASRQQLIDWMEADKVAGPLLRSA
                     LPAGWFIADKSGAGERGSRGIIAALGPDGKPSRIVVIYTTGSQATMDERNRQIAEIGAS
                     LIKHW"
     primer_bind     complement(2041..2060)
                     /label=Amp-R
                     /note="Ampicillin resistance gene, reverse primer"
     rep_origin      2854..3442
                     /direction=RIGHT
                     /label=ori
                     /note="high-copy-number ColE1/pMB1/pBR322/pUC origin of
                     replication"
     primer_bind     3343..3362
                     /label=pBR322ori-F
                     /note="pBR322 origin, forward primer"
     promoter        3517..4268
                     /label=HSV TK promoter
                     /note="herpes simplex virus thymidine kinase promoter"
     intron          4338..4470
                     /label=chimeric intron
                     /note="chimera between introns from human beta-globin and
                     immunoglobulin heavy chain genes"
     primer_bind     4453..4472
                     /label=pMT2-F
                     /note="Synthetic intron, forward primer"
     promoter        4515..4533
                     /label=T7 promoter
                     /note="promoter for bacteriophage T7 RNA polymerase"
     CDS             4543..893
                     /codon_start=1
                     /product="luciferase from the anthozoan coelenterate
                     Renilla reniformis (sea pansy)"
                     /label=Rluc
                     /translation="MTSKVYDPEQRKRMITGPQWWARCKQMNVLDSFINYYDSEKHAEN
                     AVIFLHGNAASSYLWRHVVPHIEPVARCIIPDLIGMGKSGKSGNGSYRLLDHYKYLTAW
                     FELLNLPKKIIFVGHDWGACLAFHYSYEHQDKIKAIVHAESVVDVIESWDEWPDIEEDI
                     ALIKSEEGEKMVLENNFFVETMLPSKIMRKLEPEEFAAYLEPFKEKGEVRRPTLSWPRE
                     IPLVKGGKPDVVQIVRNYNAYLRASDDLPKMFIESDPGFFSNAIVEGAKKFPNTEFVKV
                     KGLHFSQEDAPDEMGKYIKSFVERVLKNEQ"
ORIGIN
        1 taactggtcc gcagtggtgg gccagatgta aacaaatgaa tgttcttgat tcatttatta
       61 attattatga ttcagaaaaa catgcagaaa atgctgttat ttttttacat ggtaacgcgg
      121 cctcttctta tttatggcga catgttgtgc cacatattga gccagtagcg cggtgtatta
      181 taccagacct tattggtatg ggcaaatcag gcaaatctgg taatggttct tataggttac
      241 ttgatcatta caaatatctt actgcatggt ttgaacttct taatttacca aagaagatca
      301 tttttgtcgg ccatgattgg ggtgcttgtt tggcatttca ttatagctat gagcatcaag
      361 ataagatcaa agcaatagtt cacgctgaaa gtgtagtaga tgtgattgaa tcatgggatg
      421 aatggcctga tattgaagaa gatattgcgt tgatcaaatc tgaagaagga gaaaaaatgg
      481 ttttggagaa taacttcttc gtggaaacca tgttgccatc aaaaatcatg agaaagttag
      541 aaccagaaga atttgcagca tatcttgaac cattcaaaga gaaaggtgaa gttcgtcgtc
      601 caacattatc atggcctcgt gaaatcccgt tagtaaaagg tggtaaacct gacgttgtac
      661 aaattgttag gaattataat gcttatctac gtgcaagtga tgatttacca aaaatgttta
      721 ttgaatcgga cccaggattc ttttccaatg ctattgttga aggtgccaag aagtttccta
      781 atactgaatt tgtcaaagta aaaggtcttc atttttcgca agaagatgca cctgatgaaa
      841 tgggaaaata tatcaaatcg ttcgttgagc gagttctcaa aaatgaacaa taattctagg
      901 agctctatac cggtctcgat atcactacta gtgttctaga gtgtctcaat gcacggggca
      961 tttctacctg tgtttctgca gcacccccac tgccttgagt ccccagcagt gctgttattt
     1021 gcctaacacc tgtagccatc tgccacgcag ccagacgtga aacgctgaga cagagaccat
     1081 ttaggttaaa tacgacagct tatcctgctg ggtggggaaa gtaaaaaata tgctggttca
     1141 aggcctaaag taaaatgatc aataatgttt gtaacgtaaa tgaaatattt tcaagaaatg
     1201 tgtccagggg tagcactggc tatgttgacg aggcctttgg taactcagag agctcttggc
     1261 cctgatgggg acttgccctt acgctttctt tatcaggctc tgagttcaca cggagcctct
     1321 ggcacttccc tgctgtcttg ggagaaagga aactggttgc cgcggcaggt tgtggaatct
     1381 gttgctggaa ccaggctgga agcccacctg gtagtgaaca gggcccagtg gggcaggctg
     1441 gcggccgctt cgagcagaca tgataagata cattgatgag tttggacaaa ccacaactag
     1501 aatgcagtga aaaaaatgct ttatttgtga aatttgtgat gctattgctt tatttgtaac
     1561 cattataagc tgcaataaac aagttaacaa caacaattgc attcatttta tgtttcaggt
     1621 tcagggggag gtgtgggagg ttttttaaag caagtaaaac ctctacaaat gtggtaaaat
     1681 cgataaggat ccaggtggca cttttcgggg aaatgtgcgc ggaaccccta tttgtttatt
     1741 tttctaaata cattcaaata tgtatccgct catgagacaa taaccctgat aaatgcttca
     1801 ataatattga aaaaggaaga gtatgagtat tcaacatttc cgtgtcgccc ttattccctt
     1861 ttttgcggca ttttgccttc ctgtttttgc tcacccagaa acgctggtga aagtaaaaga
     1921 tgctgaagat cagttgggtg cacgagtggg ttacatcgaa ctggatctca acagcggtaa
     1981 gatccttgag agttttcgcc ccgaagaacg ttttccaatg atgagcactt ttaaagttct
     2041 gctatgtggc gcggtattat cccgtattga cgccgggcaa gagcaactcg gtcgccgcat
     2101 acactattct cagaatgact tggttgagta ctcaccagtc acagaaaagc atcttacgga
     2161 tggcatgaca gtaagagaat tatgcagtgc tgccataacc atgagtgata acactgcggc
     2221 caacttactt ctgacaacga tcggaggacc gaaggagcta accgcttttt tgcacaacat
     2281 gggggatcat gtaactcgcc ttgatcgttg ggaaccggag ctgaatgaag ccataccaaa
     2341 cgacgagcgt gacaccacga tgcctgtagc aatggcaaca acgttgcgca aactattaac
     2401 tggcgaacta cttactctag cttcccggca acaattaata gactggatgg aggcggataa
     2461 agttgcagga ccacttctgc gctcggccct tccggctggc tggtttattg ctgataaatc
     2521 tggagccggt gagcgtgggt ctcgcggtat cattgcagca ctggggccag atggtaagcc
     2581 ctcccgtatc gtagttatct acacgacggg gagtcaggca actatggatg aacgaaatag
     2641 acagatcgct gagataggtg cctcactgat taagcattgg taactgtcag accaagttta
     2701 ctcatatata ctttagattg atttaaaact tcatttttaa tttaaaagga tctaggtgaa
     2761 gatccttttt gataatctca tgaccaaaat cccttaacgt gagttttcgt tccactgagc
     2821 gtcagacccc gtagaaaaga tcaaaggatc ttcttgagat cctttttttc tgcgcgtaat
     2881 ctgctgcttg caaacaaaaa aaccaccgct accagcggtg gtttgtttgc cggatcaaga
     2941 gctaccaact ctttttccga aggtaactgg cttcagcaga gcgcagatac caaatactgt
     3001 tcttctagtg tagccgtagt taggccacca cttcaagaac tctgtagcac cgcctacata
     3061 cctcgctctg ctaatcctgt taccagtggc tgctgccagt ggcgataagt cgtgtcttac
     3121 cgggttggac tcaagacgat agttaccgga taaggcgcag cggtcgggct gaacgggggg
     3181 ttcgtgcaca cagcccagct tggagcgaac gacctacacc gaactgagat acctacagcg
     3241 tgagctatga gaaagcgcca cgcttcccga agggagaaag gcggacaggt atccggtaag
     3301 cggcagggtc ggaacaggag agcgcacgag ggagcttcca gggggaaacg cctggtatct
     3361 ttatagtcct gtcgggtttc gccacctctg acttgagcgt cgatttttgt gatgctcgtc
     3421 aggggggcgg agcctatgga aaaacgccag caacgcggcc tttttacggt tcctggcctt
     3481 ttgctggcct tttgctcaca tggctcgaca gatctaaatg agtcttcgga cctcgcgggg
     3541 gccgcttaag cggtggttag ggtttgtctg acgcgggggg agggggaagg aacgaaacac
     3601 tctcattcgg aggcggctcg gggtttggtc ttggtggcca cgggcacgca gaagagcgcc
     3661 gcgatcctct taagcacccc cccgccctcc gtggaggcgg gggtttggtc ggcgggtggt
     3721 aactggcggg ccgctgactc gggcgggtcg cgcgccccag agtgtgacct tttcggtctg
     3781 ctcgcagacc cccgggcggc gccgccgcgg cggcgacggg ctcgctgggt cctaggctcc
     3841 atggggaccg tatacgtgga caggctctgg agcatccgca cgactgcggt gatattaccg
     3901 gagaccttct gcgggacgag ccgggtcacg cggctgacgc ggagcgtccg ttgggcgaca
     3961 aacaccagga cggggcacag gtacactatc ttgtcacccg gaggcgcgag ggactgcagg
     4021 agcttcaggg agtggcgcag ctgcttcatc cccgtggccc gttgctcgcg tttgctggcg
     4081 gtgtccccgg aagaaatata tttgcatgtc tttagttcta tgatgacaca aaccccgccc
     4141 agcgtcttgt cattggcgaa ttcgaacacg cagatgcagt cggggcggcg cggtcccagg
     4201 tccacttcgc atattaaggt gacgcgtgtg gcctcgaaca ccgagcgacc ctgcagcgac
     4261 ccgcttaaaa gcttgattct tctgacacaa cagtctcgaa cttaagctgc agaagttggt
     4321 cgtgaggcac tgggcaggta agtatcaagg ttacaagaca ggtttaagga gaccaataga
     4381 aactgggctt gtcgagacag agaagactct tgcgtttctg ataggcacct attggtctta
     4441 ctgacatcca ctttgccttt ctctccacag gtgtccactc ccagttcaat tacagctctt
     4501 aaggctagag tacttaatac gactcactat aggctagcca ccatgacttc gaaagtttat
     4561 gatccagaac aaaggaaacg gatga
//
