>Addgene plasmid #60797 | pIS1 mIL6R | addgene partial sequence | sequence record 98339 | Rluc-F 5'-ccaggattcttttccaatgc-3'
TACTGAATTTGTCAAAGTAAAAGGTCTTCATTTTTCGCAAGAAGATGCACCTGATGAAATGGGAAAATAT
ATCAAATCGTTCGTTGAGCGAGTTCTCAAAAATGAACAATAATTCTAGGAGCTCTATACCGGTCTCGATA
TCACTACTAGTGTTCTAGAGTGTCTCAATGCACGGGGCATTTCTACCTGTGTTTCTGCAGCACCCCCACT
GCCTTGAGTCCCCAGCAGTGCTGTTATTTGCCTAACACCTGTAGCCATCTGCCACGCAGCCAGACGTGAA
ACGCTGAGACAGAGACCATTTAGGTTAAATACGACAGCTTATCCTGCTGGGTGGGGAAAGTAAAAAATAT
GCTGGTTCAAGGCCTAAAGTAAAATGATCAATAATGTTTGTAACGTAAATGAAATATTTTCAAGAAATGT
GTCCAGGGGTAGCACTGGCTATGTTGACGAGGCCTTTGGTAACTCAGAGAGCTCTTGGCCCTGATGGGGA
CTTGCCCTTACGCTTTCTTTATCAGGCTCTGAGTTCACACGGAGCCTCTGGCACTTCCCTGCTGTCTTGG
GAGAAAGGAAACTGGTTGCCGCGGCAGGTTGTGGAATCTGTTGCTGGAACCAGGCTGGAAGCCCACCTGG
TAGTGAACAGGGCCCAGTGGGGCAGGCTGGCGGCCGCTTCGAGCAGACATGATAAGATACATTGATGAGT
TTGGACAAACCACAACTAGAATGCAGTGAAAAAAATGCTTTATTTGTGAAATTTGTGATGCTATTGCTTT
ATTTGTAACCATTATAAGCTGC
