>Addgene plasmid #60797 | pIS1 mIL6R | addgene partial sequence | sequence record 98406 | EBV-rev 5'-GTGGTTTGTCCAAACTCATC-3'
AGCGGCCGCCAGCCTGCCCCACTGGGCCCTGTTCACTACCAGGTGGGCTTCCAGCCTGGTTCCAGCAACA
GATTCCACAACCTGCCGCGGCAACCAGTTTCCTTTCTCCCAAGACAGCAGGGAAGTGCCAGAGGCTCCGT
GTGAACTCAGAGCCTGATAAAGAAAGCGTAAGGGCAAGTCCCCATCAGGGCCAAGAGCTCTCTGAGTTAC
CAAAGGCCTCGTCAACATAGCCAGTGCTACCCCTGGACACATTTCTTGAAAATATTTCATTTACGTTACA
AACATTATTGATCATTTTACTTTAGGCCTTGAACCAGCATATTTTTTACTTTCCCCACCCAGCAGGATAA
GCTGTCGTATTTAACCTAAATGGTCTCTGTCTCAGCGTTTCACGTCTGGCTGCGTGGCAGATGGCTACAG
GTGTTAGGCAAATAACAGCACTGCTGGGGACTCAAGGCAGTGGGGGTGCTGCAGAAACACAGGTAGAAAT
GCCCCGTGCATTGAGACACTCTAGAACACTAGTAGTGATATCGAGACCGGTATAGAGCTCCTA
